>Addgene plasmid #127717 | pDSM-ab | addgene full sequence | sequence record 253021 | Addgene NGS Result
CTGAATATGGCTCATAACACCCCTTGTTTGCCTGGCGGCAGTAGCGCGGTGGTCCCACCTGACCCCATGC
CGAACTCAGAAGTGAAACGCCGTAGCGCCGATGGTAGTGTGGGGACTCCCCATGCGAGAGTAGGGAACTG
CCAGGCATCAAATAAAACGAAAGGCTCAGTCGAAAGACTGGGCCTTTCGCCCGGGCTAATTAGGGGGTGT
CGCCCTTATTCGACTCTATAGTGAAGTTCCTATTCTCTAGAAAGTATAGGAACTTCTGAAGTGGGGTTGC
CCATCGAACGTACAAGTACTCCTCTGTTCTCTCCTTCCTTTGCTTTGTGCGGAGACCGGCTTACTAAAAG
CCAGATAACAGTATGCATATTTGCGCGCTGATTTTTGCGGTATAAGAATATATACTGATATGTATACCCG
AAGTATGTCAAAAAGAGGTATGCTATGAAGCAGCGTATTACAGTGACAGTTGACAGCGACAGCTATCAGT
TGCTCAAGGCATATATGATGTCAATATCTCCGGTCTGGTAAGCACAACCATGCAGAATGAAGCCCGTCGT
CTGCGTGCCGAACGCTGGAAAGCGGAAAATCAGGAAGGGATGGCTGAGGTCGCCCGGTTTATTGAAATGA
ACGGCTCTTTTGCTGACGAGAACAGGGGCTGGTGAAATGCAGTTTAAGGTTTACACCTATAAAAGAGAGA
GCCGTTATCGTCTGTTTGTGGATGTACAGAGTGATATTATTGACACGCCCGGGCGACGGATGGTGATCCC
CCTGGCCAGTGCACGTCTGCTGTCAGATAAAGTCTCCCGTGAACTTTACCCGGTGGTGCATATCGGGGAT
GAAAGCTGGCGCATGATGACCACCGATATGGCCAGTGTGCCGGTTTCCGTTATCGGGGAAGAAGTGGCTG
ATCTCAGCCACCGCGAAAATGACATCAAAAACGCCATTAACCTGATGTTCTGGGGAATATAAGGTCTCGC
CTCCGGATCGATGTACACAACCGACTGCACCCAAACGAACACAAATCTTAGCAAAAATGAAGTGAAGTTC
CTATACTTTCTAGAGAATAGGAACTTCTATAGTGAGTCGAATAAGGGCGACACAAAATTTATTCTAAATG
CATAATAAATACTGATAACATCTTATAGTTTGTATTATATTTTGTATTATCGTTGACATGTATAATTTTG
ATATCAAAAACTGATTTTCCCTTTATTATTTTCGAGATTTATTTTCTTAATTCTCTTTAACAAACTAGAA
ATATTGTATATACAAAAAATCATAAATAATAGATGAATAGTTTAATTATAGGTGTTCATCAATCGAAAAA
GCAACGTATCTTATTTAAAGTGCGTTGCTTTTTTCTCATTTATAAGGTTAAATAATTCTCATATATCAAG
CAAAGTGACAGGCGCCCTTAAATATTCTGACAAATGCTCTTTCCCTAAACTCCCCCCATAAAAAAACCCG
CCGAAGCGGGTTTTTACGTTATTTGCGGATTAACGATTACTCGTTATCAGAACCGCCCAGGGGGCCCGAG
CTTAAGACTGGCCGTCGTTTTACAACACAGAAAGAGTTTGTAGAAACGCAAAAAGGCCATCCGTCAGGGG
CCTTCTGCTTAGTTTGATGCCTGGCAGTTTCCTACTCTCGCCTTCCGCTTCCTCGCTCACTGACTCGCTG
CGCTCGGTCGTTCGGCTGCGGCGAGCGGTATCAGCTCACTCAAAGGCGGTAATACGGTTATCCACAGAAT
CAGGGGATAACGCAGGAAAGAACATGTGAGCAAAAGGCCAGCAAAAGGCCAGGAACCGTAAAAAGGCCGC
GTTGCTGGCGTTTTTCCATAGGCTCCGCCCCCCTGACGAGCATCACAAAAATCGACGCTCAAGTCAGAGG
TGGCGAAACCCGACAGGACTATAAAGATACCAGGCGTTTCCCCCTGGAAGCTCCCTCGTGCGCTCTCCTG
TTCCGACCCTGCCGCTTACCGGATACCTGTCCGCCTTTCTCCCTTCGGGAAGCGTGGCGCTTTCTCATAG
CTCACGCTGTAGGTATCTCAGTTCGGTGTAGGTCGTTCGCTCCAAGCTGGGCTGTGTGCACGAACCCCCC
GTTCAGCCCGACCGCTGCGCCTTATCCGGTAACTATCGTCTTGAGTCCAACCCGGTAAGACACGACTTAT
CGCCACTGGCAGCAGCCACTGGTAACAGGATTAGCAGAGCGAGGTATGTAGGCGGTGCTACAGAGTTCTT
GAAGTGGTGGGCTAACTACGGCTACACTAGAAGAACAGTATTTGGTATCTGCGCTCTGCTGAAGCCAGTT
ACCTTCGGAAAAAGAGTTGGTAGCTCTTGATCCGGCAAACAAACCACCGCTGGTAGCGGTGGTTTTTTTG
TTTGCAAGCAGCAGATTACGCGCAGAAAAAAAGGATCTCAAGAAGATCCTTTGATCTTTTCTACGGGGTC
TGACGCTCAGTGGAACGACGCGCGCGTAACTCACGTTAAGGGATTTTGGTCATGAGCTTGCGCCGTCCCG
TCAAGTCAGCGTAATGCTCTGCTTAGAAAAACTCATCGAGCATCAAATGAAATTGCAATTTATTCATATC
AGGATTATCAATACCATATTTTTGAAAAAGCCGTTTCTGTAATGAAGGAGAAAACTCACCGAGGCAGTTC
CATAGGATGGCAAGATCCTGGTATCGGTCTGCGATTCCGACTCGTCCAACATCAATACAACCTATTAATT
TCCCCTCGTCAAAAATAAGGTTATCAAGTGAGAAATCACCATGAGTGACGACTGAATCCGGTGAGAATGG
CAAAAGTTTATGCATTTCTTTCCAGACTTGTTCAACAGGCCAGCCATTACGCTCGTCATCAAAATCACTC
GCATCAACCAAACCGTTATTCATTCGTGATTGCGCCTGAGCGAGGCGAAATACGCGATCGCTGTTAAAAG
GACAATTACAAACAGGAATCGAGTGCAACCGGCGCAGGAACACTGCCAGCGCATCAACAATATTTTCACC
TGAATCAGGATATTCTTCTAATACCTGGAACGCTGTTTTTCCGGGGATCGCAGTGGTGAGTAACCATGCA
TCATCAGGAGTACGGATAAAATGCTTGATGGTCGGAAGTGGCATAAATTCCGTCAGCCAGTTTAGTCTGA
CCATCTCATCTGTAACATCATTGGCAACGCTACCTTTGCCATGTTTCAGAAACAACTCTGGCGCATCGGG
CTTCCCATACAAGCGATAGATTGTCGCACCTGATTGCCCGACATTATCGCGAGCCCATTTATACCCATAT
AAATCAGCATCCATGTTGGAATTTAATCGCGGCCTCGACGTTTCCCGTTGAATATGGCTCATATTCTTCC
TTTTTCAATATTATTGAAGCATTTATCAGGGTTATTGTCTCATGAGCGGATACATATTTGAATGTATTTA
GAAAAATAAACAAATAGGGGTCAGTGTTACAACCAATTAACCAATTCTGAACATTATCGCGAGCCCATTT
ATAC
Features (pLannotate 1.2.2; 13 found; start..end, strand, type, name):
     30..145     +  ncRNA          5S rRNA: Accession: RF00001 - 5S ribosomal RNA
    149..189     +  terminator     rrnB T1 terminator (fragment): transcription terminator T1 from the E. coli rrnB gene
    233..266     +  protein_bind   FRT (minimal): supports FLP-mediated excision but not integration (Turan and Bode, 2011) FLP recombinase from the Saccharomyces cerevisiae 2μ plasmid
    336..413     +  intron         PDK intron (fragment): pdk; modified pyruvate orthophosphate dikinase intron from Flaveria trinervia 3.0
    504..662     +  CDS            ccdA (fragment): CCDA_ECO57 - Also known as H, letA. Experimental evidence at protein level: Swiss-Prot protein existence level 1. Antitoxin component of a type II toxin-antitoxin (TA) system which inhibits the post-segregational killing (PSK) of plasmid-free cells, also referred to as a plasmid addiction system. Binds to and blocks the activity of CcdB; will also remove bound CcdB protein from the CcdB-GyrA complex by forming a CcdA-CcdB complex, a process termed rejuvenation. Functions as a transcriptional corepressor for the ccdAB operon, repression also requires CcdB (By similarity). From Escherichia coli
    667..969     +  CDS            ccdB: CCDB_ECOLI - Also known as G, letB, letD. Experimental evidence at protein level: Swiss-Prot protein existence level 1. Toxic component of a type II toxin-antitoxin (TA) system, functioning in plasmid maintainence. Responsible for the post- segregational killing (PSK) of plasmid-free cells, also referred to as a plasmid addiction system. Half-life of over 2 hours. Cell killing by CcdB is accompanied by filamentation, defects in chromosome and plasmid segregation, defects in cell division, formation of anucleate cells, decreased DNA synthesis and plasmid loss. Interferes with the activity of DN
   1044..1077    -  protein_bind   FRT (minimal): supports FLP-mediated excision but not integration (Turan and Bode, 2011) FLP recombinase from the Saccharomyces cerevisiae 2μ plasmid
   1547..1566    +  CDS            lacZα (fragment): LacZα fragment of β-galactosidase; lacZ fragment
   1591..1608    -  terminator     rrnB T2 terminator (fragment): transcription terminator T2 from the E. coli rrnB gene
   1833..2421    -  rep_origin     ori: high-copy-number ColE1/pMB1/pBR322/pUC origin of replication
   2543..3352    -  CDS            KanR: aminoglycoside phosphotransferase; aph(3')-Ia; confers resistance to kanamycin in bacteria or G418 (Geneticin®) in eukaryotes
   3355..3451    -  promoter       AmpR promoter (fragment): bla
   3481..1       -  CDS            KanR (fragment) (across the origin): aminoglycoside phosphotransferase; aph(3')-Ia; confers resistance to kanamycin in bacteria or G418 (Geneticin®) in eukaryotes
