[The description below was written by a language model from this plasmid's Addgene catalogue record and pLannotate feature annotations shown in this document.]
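Description:
pDSM-ab is an empty Level 1 destination vector from a hierarchical synthetic-biology assembly system built on the pDSM backbone, designed to receive a single yeast transcription unit and assign it to pathway position 2. The 3.5 kb plasmid is maintained in E. coli through a high-copy ColE1/pUC-type origin and a kanamycin resistance gene (aph(3')-Ia) that the annotation places next to an AmpR promoter fragment. Fragments of rrnB terminators and adjacent 5S rRNA sequence lie around the cloning region, presumably insulating it from read-through transcription. No yeast origin or yeast selectable marker is annotated, which fits a plasmid that serves as an assembly intermediate rather than a yeast shuttle vector.

The cloning site is occupied by a ccdB counter-selection cassette, consisting of a partial ccdA and an intact ccdB toxin gene, so the empty vector must be propagated in a ccdB-tolerant strain. A transcription unit is assembled into the vector with the type IIS enzyme BsaI (Golden Gate style). According to the record, ccdB selection is used to obtain correct clones, since plasmids retaining the toxin kill standard cloning hosts. The annotation also detects two minimal FRT sites in opposite orientation on either side of the ccdB cassette, plus short PDK intron and lacZα fragments; the record does not explain their roles, and they may be incidental matches.

The backbone adds position 2 homology arms that are compatible with the position 1 arm on the 5′ side and the position 3 arm on the 3′ side. These arms are not annotated in the feature table. The finished unit with its arms is amplified by PCR using the same primers as for sequencing, and the product is integrated into the Saccharomyces cerevisiae genome together with neighbouring pathway positions. The associated work used this system to build large strain libraries for itaconic acid production in yeast.
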