Addgene plasmid #127717: pDSM-ab
Purpose: (Empty Backbone) Level 1 destination vector for a transcription unit, pathway position 2. Clone a transcription unit in with BsaI.
Depositing lab: Christopher Voigt. Depositing organization: Massachusetts Institute of Technology. Publication: Iterative algorithm-guided design of massive strain libraries, applied to itaconic acid production in yeast. Young EM, Zhao Z, Gielesen BEM, Wu L, Benjamin Gordon D, Roubos JA, Voigt CA. Metab Eng. 2018 Jul;48:33-43. doi: 10.1016/j.ymben.2018.05.002. Epub 2018 May 9. PubMed 29753070.
Backbone
  Vector backbone: pDSM
  Vector type: Synthetic Biology
Growth in bacteria
  Bacterial resistance: Kanamycin, 50 μg/mL
  Growth temperature: 37°C
  Growth strain: ccdB Survival
  Copy number: High Copy
Gene/Insert
  Sequencing primers: 5′ TTGCCCATCGAACGTACAAG; 3′ TGCTAAGATTTGTGTTCGTTTGG
Terms and licenses: Academic/Nonprofit Terms; Industry Terms: Not Available to Industry
Depositor comments: Assembles a transcription unit and adds pathway position 2 homology arms, compatible with 5' position 1 and 3' position 3 homology arm. Ccdb selection is used to select for correct clones. Sequencing primers are also the primers for amplifying DNA for integration into the S. cerevisiae genome.
How to cite: pDSM-ab was a gift from Christopher Voigt (Addgene plasmid # 127717 ; http://n2t.net/addgene:127717 ; RRID:Addgene_127717)
